Addgene plasmid #84872: pET15b LFn-Fla 3A
Purpose: Bacterial expression of LFn-Fla 3A fusion. This is a negative control for LFn FlaA in which the 3 C-terminal leucines have been replaced by alanine.
Depositing lab: Russell Vance. Depositing organization: University of California, Berkeley. Publication: NAIP proteins are required for cytosolic detection of specific bacterial ligands in vivo. Rauch I, Tenthorey JL, Nichols RD, Al Moussawi K, Kang JJ, Kang C, Kazmierczak BI, Vance RE. J Exp Med. 2016 May 2;213(5):657-65. doi: 10.1084/jem.20151809. Epub 2016 Apr 4. PubMed 27045008.
Backbone
  Vector backbone: pET15b
  Backbone manufacturer: Novagen
  Vector type: Bacterial Expression
Growth in bacteria
  Bacterial resistance: Ampicillin, 100 μg/mL
  Growth temperature: 37°C
  Growth strain: DH5alpha
  Copy number: Low Copy
Gene/Insert 1
  Gene/Insert name: LFn (alt name: N-terminal domain of anthrax lethal factor)
  Promoter: T7
  Tag / fusion protein: His (N terminal on insert)
  Cloning method: Unknown
  Sequencing primers: 5′ T7
Gene/Insert 2
  Gene/Insert name: Fla (alt names: flagellin; FlaA)
  Species: L. pneumophila
  Mutation: 3 C-terminal leucines have been replaced by alanine
  GenBank ID: YP_095369
  Cloning method: Unknown
  Sequencing primers: 5′ unknown; 3′ T7 terminal
Terms and licenses: Academic/Nonprofit Terms; Industry Terms: Not Available to Industry
How to cite: pET15b LFn-Fla 3A was a gift from Russell Vance (Addgene plasmid # 84872 ; http://n2t.net/addgene:84872 ; RRID:Addgene_84872)
