[The description below was written by a language model from this plasmid's Addgene catalogue record.]
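Description:
pET15b LFn-Fla 3A is a bacterial expression plasmid built on the Novagen pET15b backbone. It is propagated in E. coli under ampicillin selection and is recorded as low copy. Expression of the insert is driven by the T7 promoter, so protein production depends on a host strain that supplies T7 RNA polymerase; the cloning strain listed in the record is used for maintenance rather than expression. No feature table accompanies the entry, so other backbone elements such as the origin of replication, lac regulatory components and terminator are not itemised, although a T7 terminator sequencing primer is listed for the 3′ end of the insert.

The payload is a fusion protein with an N-terminal His tag for affinity purification, followed by LFn, the N-terminal domain of anthrax lethal factor, joined to flagellin (FlaA) from Legionella pneumophila. LFn is the portion of lethal factor that binds anthrax protective antigen, and fusions to it are generally used to carry heterologous protein cargo through the protective antigen channel into the cytosol of mammalian cells. In this version the three C-terminal leucines of flagellin have been replaced by alanines. The record describes the construct as a negative control for the matching wild-type LFn-FlaA fusion. The associated work concerns NAIP-dependent cytosolic detection of bacterial ligands in vivo, so the purified 3A protein presumably serves as a control that is delivered in the same way as the wild-type fusion but carries the altered C-terminus. The cloning method and junction details are not stated.
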