>Addgene plasmid #84872 | pET15b LFn-Fla 3A | depositor partial sequence | sequence record 162934 | pET15b LFn-Fla 3A sequence 2527 bps
AAGTGGCGAGCCCGATCTTCCCCATCGGTGATGTCGGCGATATAGGCGCCAGCAACCGCACCTGTGGCGC
CGGTGATGCCGGCCACGATGCGTCCGGCGTAGAGGATCGAGATCTCGATCCCGCGAAATTAATACGACTC
ACTATAGGGGAATTGTGAGCGGATAACAATTCCCCTCTAGAAATAATTTTGTTTAACTTTAAGAAGGAGA
TATACCATGGGCAGCAGCCATCATCATCATCATCACAGCAGCGGCCTGGTGCCGCGCGGCAGCCATATGG
CGGGCGGTCATGGTGATGTAGGTATGCACGTAAAAGAGAAAGAGAAAAATAAAGATGAGAATAAGAGAAA
AGATGAAGAACGAAATAAAACACAGGAAGAGCATTTAAAGGAAATCATGAAACACATTGTAAAAATAGAA
GTAAAAGGGGAGGAAGCTGTTAAAAAAGAGGCAGCAGAAAAGCTACTTGAGAAAGTACCATCTGATGTTT
TAGAGATGTATAAAGCAATTGGAGGAAAGATATATATTGTGGATGGTGATATTACAAAACATATATCTTT
AGAAGCATTATCTGAAGATAAGAAAAAAATAAAAGACATTTATGGGAAAGATGCTTTATTACATGAACAT
TATGTATATGCAAAAGAAGGATATGAACCCGTACTTGTAATCCAATCTTCGGAAGATTATGTAGAAAATA
CTGAAAAGGCACTGAACGTTTATTATGAAATAGGTAAGATATTATCAAGGGATATTTTAAGTAAAATTAA
TCAACCATATCAGAAATTTTTAGATGTATTAAATACCATTAAAAATGCATCTGATTCAGATGGACAAGAT
CTTTTATTTACTAATCAGCTTAAGGAACATCCCACAGACTTTTCTGTAGAATTCTTGGAACAAAATAGCA
ATGAGGTACAAGAAGTATTTGCGAAAGCTTTTGCATATTATATCGAGCCACAGCATCGTGATGTTTTACA
GCTTTATGCACCGGAAGCTTTTAATTACATGGATAAATTTAACGAACAAGAAATAAATCTATCCTTGGAA
GAACTTAAAGATCAACGGAGCGGCCGCATGGCTCAAGTAATCAACACTAATGTGGCGTCGCTCACAGCCC
AACGTAATTTGGGTGTTTCGGGCAACATGATGCAAACATCGATCCAGCGTTTATCATCGGGATTAAGGAT
TAACAGTGCCAAAGATGATGCAGCAGGACTCGCCATTTCTCAACGAATGACTGCACAAATTCGCGGGATG
AACCAAGCCGTTAGAAATGCCAACGATGGTATTTCCCTGGCTCAGGTTGCTGAAGGAGCAATGCAGGAAA
CAACCAATATTTTACAACGCATGCGTGAGCTTTCCGTTCAAGCTGCTAACTCAACCAATAACTCATCTGA
CCGGTCTTCAATTCAAAGTGAAATTTCACAATTAAAAAGTGAATTGGAGCGTATTGCTCAAAATACTGAA
TTCAATGGTCAAAGAATTCTCGATGGTTCTTTCTCTGGCGCAAGCTTCCAGGTTGGGGCGAATTCAAACC
AAACCATCAATTTCAGTATCGGCAGCACAAAAGCTTCTTCTCTTGGTGGTATTGCCACGGCAACAGGAAC
AGAAGTAGCAGGTGCAGCAGCGGCAGATATTACTATCGCAATTGGAGGAGGAGCAGCAACCAGTATTAAC
TCTTCTGCCAATTTTACCGGGGCACTAAACGGACAAGATGCTACGTCAGCCTATGCCAAAGCAGCGGCTA
TCAACGATGCCGGGATAGGAGGACTATCGGTTACAGCGTCTACCAGCGGCACACAAGCAGTTGGCGCAAT
AGGTGGAACTGCAGGTGATACCTACAACTTAACGATTAATGGTGTTGCAATATACACTAACCTTAACGTA
GCAACGGCATTAACCAACTCTGATCTTAGAGATGCCATCAATGGCGTCAGTAACCAAACTGGAGTTGTTG
CATCACTTAACGGTGGTAATATGACACTCACTGCTGCTGATGGCAGAAACATTACGGTAACAGAAAGCGG
TACAGGTTTTACTGCAGGTACTGACGGTTTAACTGTAACTGGTGGCGCATTTGATGGCGCGCTACGCGGT
ACTTTATCAATCAGCGCCGTTGATACTATCGCGATTGGTGGTACTGTTGCTAACATTGGTTTAAGTGCCA
ATATCTCTAAAGACACAGTAGGGATAGATTCACTGGATGTGAGCACAGCGTCTGGCGCTCAAACAGCGAT
TAAGAGAATTGATGCAGCACTCAATAGCGTAAACTCTAATCGGGCTAATATGGGTGCTCTGCAAAATCGC
TTTGAATCAACGATAGCCAACCTGCAAAACGTATCAGACAACTTATCAGCTGCTAGAAGTCGTATTCAAG
ATGCTGATTACGCTGCTGAAATGGCTAGTTTGACCAAAAACCAAATTCTGCAACAAGCAGGTACAGCGAT
GTTGGCACAAGCTAATAGCCTACCGCAATCTGTAGCATCTGCAGCAGGTCGATAGGGATCCGGCTGCTAA
CAAAGCC
