>Addgene plasmid #84872 | pET15b LFn-Fla 3A | addgene partial sequence | sequence record 165933 | T7 5'-TAATACGACTCACTATAGGG-3'
ACTTTAAGAAGGAGATATACCATGGGCAGCAGCCATCATCATCATCATCACAGCAGCGGCCTGGTGCCGC
GCGGCAGCCATATGGCGGGCGGTCATGGTGATGTAGGTATGCACGTAAAAGAGAAAGAGAAAAATAAAGA
TGAGAATAAGAGAAAAGATGAAGAACGAAATAAAACACAGGAAGAGCATTTAAAGGAAATCATGAAACAC
ATTGTAAAAATAGAAGTAAAAGGGGAGGAAGCTGTTAAAAAAGAGGCAGCAGAAAAGCTACTTGAGAAAG
TACCATCTGATGTTTTAGAGATGTATAAAGCAATTGGAGGAAAGATATATATTGTGGATGGTGATATTAC
AAAACATATATCTTTAGAAGCATTATCTGAAGATAAGAAAAAAATAAAAGACATTTATGGGAAAGATGCT
TTATTACATGAACATTATGTATATGCAAAAGAAGGATATGAACCCGTACTTGTAATCCAATCTTCGGAAG
ATTATGTAGAAAATACTGAAAAGGCACTGAACGTTTATTATGAAATAGGTAAGATATTATCAAGGGATAT
TTTAAGTAAAATTAATCAACCATATCAGAAATTTTTAGATGTATTAAATACCATTAAAAATGCATCTGAT
TCAGATGGACAAGATCTTTTATTTACTAATCAGCTTAAGGAACATCCCACAGACTTTTCTGTAGAATTCT
TGGAACAAAATAGCAATGAGGTACAAGAAGTATTTGCGAAAGCTTTTGCATATTATATCGAGCCACAGCA
TCGTGATGTTTTACAGCTTTATGCACCGGAAGCTTTTAATTACATGGATAAATTTAACGAACAAGAA
