>Addgene plasmid #84872 | pET15b LFn-Fla 3A | addgene partial sequence | sequence record 165934 | T7term 5'-GCTAGTTATTGCTCAGCGG-3'
TTGTTAGCAGCCGGATCCCTATCGACCTGCTGCAGATGCTACAGATTGCGGTAGGCTATTAGCTTGTGCC
AACATCGCTGTACCTGCTTGTTGCAGAATTTGGTTTTTGGTCAAACTAGCCATTTCAGCAGCGTAATCAG
CATCTTGAATACGACTTCTAGCAGCTGATAAGTTGTCTGATACGTTTTGCAGGTTGGCTATCGTTGATTC
AAAGCGATTTTGCAGAGCACCCATATTAGCCCGATTAGAGTTTACGCTATTGAGTGCTGCATCAATTCTC
TTAATCGCTGTTTGAGCGCCAGACGCTGTGCTCACATCCAGTGAATCTATCCCTACTGTGTCTTTAGAGA
TATTGGCACTTAAACCAATGTTAGCAACAGTACCACCAATCGCGATAGTATCAACGGCGCTGATTGATAA
AGTACCGCGTAGCGCGCCATCAAATGCGCCACCAGTTACAGTTAAACCGTCAGTACCTGCAGTAAAACCT
GTACCGCTTTCTGTTACCGTAATGTTTCTGCCATCAGCAGCAGTGAGTGTCATATTACCACCGTTAAGTG
ATGCAACAACTCCAGTTTGGTTACTGACGCCATTGATGGCATCTCTAAGATCAGAGTTGGTTAATGCCGT
TGCTACGTTAAGGTTAGTGTATATTGCAACACCATTAATCGTTAAGTTGTAGGTATCACCTGCAGTTCCA
CCTATTGCGCCAACTGCTTGTGTGCCGCTGGTAGACGCTGTAACCGATAGTCCTCCTATCCCGGCATCGT
TGATAGCCGCTGCTTTGGCATAGGCTGACGTAGCATCTTGTCCGTTTAGTGCCCCGGTAAAATTGGCAGA
AGAGTTA
